>Addgene plasmid #81594 | pDONR223_CHSY3_p.R350H | addgene full sequence | sequence record 167094 | Addgene NGS Result
GGCAGTTCCCTACTCTCGCGTTAACGCTAGCATGGATGTTTTCCCAGTCACGACGTTGTAAAACGACGGC
CAGTCTTAAGCTCGGGCCCCAAATAATGATTTTATTTTGACTGATAGTGACCTGTTCGTTGCAACAAATT
GATGAGCAATGCTTTTTTATAATGCCAACTTTGTACAAAAAAGTTGGCACCATGGCTGTGCGCTCTCGCC
GCCCGTGGATGAGCGTGGCATTAGGGCTGGTGCTGGGCTTCACCGCCGCGTCCTGGCTCATCGCCCCCAG
GGTGGCGGAGCTGAGCGAGAGGAAGAGACGTGGCTCCAGCCTCTGCTCCTACTACGGTCGCTCTGCTGCT
GGCCCCCGCGCCGGCGCTCAGCAGCCGCTCCCCCAGCCCCAGTCCCGACCACGGCAGGAGCAGTCGCCGC
CCCCCGCGCGCCAGGATCTCCAGGGGCCACCGCTGCCCGAGGCAGCACCCGGGATCACCAGTTTTCGAAG
CAGCCCCTGGCAGCAGCCACCTCCGCTGCAGCAGCGGCGGCGAGGACGCGAGCCTGAGGGCGCGACGGGG
CTTCCCGGTGCTCCAGCGGCCGAGGGGGAGCCCGAGGAGGAGGACGGGGGCGCGGCTGGACAGCGGAGAG
ACGGCCGGCCGGGGAGTAGCCACAACGGCAGCGGGGACGGGGGCGCTGCCGCCCCGAGCGCCCGACCCCG
GGACTTCCTGTACGTGGGGGTGATGACCGCGCAGAAGTACCTGGGCAGCCGCGCGCTGGCCGCGCAGCGG
ACCTGGGCGCGTTTCATCCCGGGCCGCGTGGAGTTCTTTTCCAGCCAGCAGCCCCCCAACGCCGGCCAGC
CCCCGCCACCCCTGCCTGTCATCGCGCTACCGGGTGTGGACGACTCCTATCCTCCCCAGAAAAAGTCCTT
CATGATGATCAAGTACATGCACGACCACTACCTGGACAAGTATGAGTGGTTCATGCGCGCCGACGACGAT
GTCTACATCAAAGGTGATAAATTAGAAGAGTTTCTTAGATCGCTAAACAGCAGTAAGCCTCTCTACCTGG
GACAGACTGGCCTGGGGAATATTGAAGAGCTTGGAAAGCTGGGACTGGAGCCTGGGGAAAACTTCTGTAT
GGGAGGACCTGGCATGATCTTTAGCCGAGAAGTTCTCAGGAGGATGGTGCCACATATTGGTGAATGCCTT
AGAGAAATGTACACGACTCATGAGGATGTGGAAGTAGGAAGATGCGTTCACCGTTTTGGTGGGACTCAGT
GTGTCTGGTCTTACGAGATGCAACAACTGTTCCATGAAAATTATGAACACAATCGGAAGGGTTACATCCA
AGACCTTCACAATAGCAAAATCCATGCAGCCATAACACTTCATCCCAACAAAAGGCCTGCATACCAATAC
AGGCTGCATAATTACATGCTCAGCCGCAAAATTTCTGAACTTCGCTACCGCACCATCCAGCTCCACAGGG
AAAGTGCCCTGATGAGCAAGCTCAGTAACACAGAAGTGAGCAAAGAGGACCAGCAGCTGGGAGTGATACC
TTCTTTCAACCACTTCCAGCCTCGGGAGAGAAATGAAGTGATAGAATGGGAGTTCCTGACAGGGAAGCTT
CTATACTCAGCAGCTGAGAACCAGCCCCCTCGACAGAGCCTCAGTAGCATTTTAAGAACAGCACTGGATG
ATACCGTCCTACAGGTGATGGAGATGATCAATGAGAATGCCAAGAGCAGAGGACGGCTCATTGACTTCAA
GGAAATTCAGTATGGCTACCGCAGAGTTAACCCCATGCACGGGGTGGAGTACATTTTGGATTTACTCCTT
TTATACAAAAGACACAAGGGAAGGAAACTGACTGTGCCAGTGAGACGTCATGCCTATCTTCAGCAGTTGT
TCAGCAAGCCTTTCTTCAGAGAGACCGAAGAGCTAGATGTCAACAGTCTTGTGGAGAGTATTAACAGTGA
AACTCAGTCATTCTCCTTTATATCTAATTCTTTAAAGATATTATCTTCTTTTCAAGGTGCCAAAGAAATG
GGAGGGCACAATGAAAAGAAAGTACACATTCTCGTTCCTCTCATCGGAAGGTATGACATTTTCTTGAGAT
TCATGGAGAACTTTGAAAACATGTGTCTTATCCCAAAGCAGAATGTAAAGTTGGTCATTATCCTTTTCAG
TAGGGATTCTGGCCAAGACTCCAGCAAGCATATTGAGCTGATAAAAGGGTACCAGAACAAGTACCCCAAA
GCAGAAATGACCCTGATCCCAATGAAGGGAGAGTTTTCCAGAGGTCTTGGTCTTGAAATGGCTTCTGCCC
AGTTTGACAATGACACTTTGCTGCTATTTTGTGATGTTGACTTGATCTTCAGAGAAGATTTTCTCCAACG
ATGTAGAGACAATACAATTCAGGGACAACAGGTGTACTATCCCATCATCTTTAGCCAGTATGACCCAAAG
GTAACAAACGGGGGAAATCCTCCCACTGATGATTACTTCATATTCTCAAAAAAGACTGGATTTTGGAGAG
ACTATGGATATGGCATCACCTGTATTTACAAAAGTGATCTTCTAGGTGCAGGTGGATTTGATACCTCAAT
ACAAGGCTGGGGACTAGAAGATGTAGATCTCTACAATAAAGTCATTCTATCTGGCTTAAGGCCATTCAGA
AGCCAAGAAGTAGGAGTGGTGCATATTTTCCATCCAGTTCATTGTGATCCTAACTTGGACCCTAAGCAGT
ATAAGATGTGCTTAGGATCCAAGGCAAGTACTTTCGCCTCAACCATGCAACTGGCTGAACTCTGGCTTGA
AAAACATTTAGGTGTCAGGTACAATCGAACTCTCTCCTGATTGCCAACTTTCTTGTACAAAGTTGGCATT
ATAAGAAAGCATTGCTTATCAATTTGTTGCAACGAACAGGTCACTATCAGTCAAAATAAAATCATTATTT
GCCATCCAGCTGATATCCCCTATAGTGAGTCGTATTACATGGTCATAGCTGTTTCCTGGCAGCTCTGGCC
CGTGTCTCAAAATCTCTGATGTTACATTGCACAAGATAAAAATATATCATCATGCCTCCTCTAGACCAGC
CAGGACAGAAATGCCTCGACTTCGCTGCTACCCAAGGTTGCCGGGTGACGCACACCGTGGAAACGGATGA
AGGCACGAACCCAGTGGACATAAGCCTGTTCGGTTCGTAAGCTGTAATGCAAGTAGCGTATGCGCTCACG
CAACTGGTCCAGAACCTTGACCGAACGCAGCGGTGGTAACGGCGCAGTGGCGGTTTTCATGGCTTGTTAT
GACTGTTTTTTTGGGGTACAGTCTATGCCTCGGGCATCCAAGCAGCAAGCGCGTTACGCCGTGGGTCGAT
GTTTGATGTTATGGAGCAGCAACGATGTTACGCAGCAGGGCAGTCGCCCTAAAACAAAGTTAAACATTAT
GAGGGAAGCGGTGATCGCCGAAGTATCGACTCAACTATCAGAGGTAGTTGGCGTCATCGAGCGCCATCTC
GAACCGACGTTGCTGGCCGTACATTTGTACGGCTCCGCAGTGGATGGCGGCCTGAAGCCACACAGTGATA
TTGATTTGCTGGTTACGGTGACCGTAAGGCTTGATGAAACAACGCGGCGAGCTTTGATCAACGACCTTTT
GGAAACTTCGGCTTCCCCTGGAGAGAGCGAGATTCTCCGCGCTGTAGAAGTCACCATTGTTGTGCACGAC
GACATCATTCCGTGGCGTTATCCAGCTAAGCGCGAACTGCAATTTGGAGAATGGCAGCGCAATGACATTC
TTGCAGGTATCTTCGAGCCAGCCACGATCGACATTGATCTGGCTATCTTGCTGACAAAAGCAAGAGAACA
TAGCGTTGCCTTGGTAGGTCCAGCGGCGGAGGAACTCTTTGATCCGGTTCCTGAACAGGATCTATTTGAG
GCGCTAAATGAAACCTTAACGCTATGGAACTCGCCGCCCGACTGGGCTGGCGATGAGCGAAATGTAGTGC
TTACGTTGTCCCGCATTTGGTACAGCGCAGTAACCGGCAAAATCGCGCCGAAGGATGTCGCTGCCGACTG
GGCAATGGAGCGCCTGCCGGCCCAGTATCAGCCCGTCATACTTGAAGCTAGACAGGCTTATCTTGGACAA
GAAGAAGATCGCTTGGCCTCGCGCGCAGATCAGTTGGAAGAATTTGTCCACTACGTGAAAGGCGAGATCA
CCAAGGTAGTCGGCAAATAACCCTCGAGCCACCCATGACCAAAATCCCTTAACGTGAGTTACGCGTCGTT
CCACTGAGCGTCAGACCCCGTAGAAAAGATCAAAGGATCTTCTTGAGATCCTTTTTTTCTGCGCGTAATC
TGCTGCTTGCAAACAAAAAAACCACCGCTACCAGCGGTGGTTTGTTTGCCGGATCAAGAGCTACCAACTC
TTTTTCCGAAGGTAACTGGCTTCAGCAGAGCGCAGATACCAAATACTGTTCTTCTAGTGTAGCCGTAGTT
AGGCCACCACTTCAAGAACTCTGTAGCACCGCCTACATACCTCGCTCTGCTAATCCTGTTACCAGTGGCT
GCTGCCAGTGGCGATAAGTCGTGTCTTACCGGGTTGGACTCAAGACGATAGTTACCGGATAAGGCGCAGC
GGTCGGGCTGAACGGGGGGTTCGTGCACACAGCCCAGCTTGGAGCGAACGACCTACACCGAACTGAGATA
CCTACAGCGTGAGCTATGAGAAAGCGCCACGCTTCCCGAAGGGAGAAAGGCGGACAGGTATCCGGTAAGC
GGCAGGGTCGGAACAGGAGAGCGCACGAGGGAGCTTCCAGGGGGAAACGCCTGGTATCTTTATAGTCCTG
TCGGGTTTCGCCACCTCTGACTTGAGCGTCGATTTTTGTGATGCTCGTCAGGGGGGCGGAGCCTATGGAA
AAACGCCAGCAACGCGGCCTTTTTACGGTTCCTGGCCTTTTGCTGGCCTTTTGCTCACATGTTCTTTCCT
GCGTTATCCCCTGATTCTGTGGATAACCGTATTACCGCCTTTGAGTGAGCTGATACCGCTCGCCGCAGCC
GAACGACCGAGCGCAGCGAGTCAGTGAGCGAGGAAGCGGAAGAGCGCCCAATACGCAAACCGCCTCTCCC
CGCGCGTTGGCCGATTCATTAATGCAGCTGGCACGACAGGTTTCCCGACTGGAAAGCGGGCAGTGAGCGC
AACGCAATTAATACGCGTACCGCTAGCCAGGAAGAGTTTGTAGAAACGCAAAAAGGCCATCCGTCAGGAT
GGCCTTCTGCTTAGTTTGATGCCTGGCAGTTTATGGCGGGCGTCCTGCCCGCCACCCTCCGGGCCGTTGC
TTCACAACGTTCAAATCCGCTCCCGGCGGATTTGTCCTACTCAGGAGAGCGTTCACCGACAAACAACAGA
TAAAACGAAAGGCCCAGTCTTCCGACTGAGCCTTTCGTTTTATTTGATGCCT
Features (pLannotate 1.2.2; 12 found; start..end, strand, type, name):
     38..74      -  CDS            lacZα (fragment): LacZα fragment of β-galactosidase; lacZ fragment
     91..186     +  protein_bind   attL3: mutant version of attL; recombination site for the Gateway® LR reaction LR Clonase™
    192..2804    +  CDS            CHSY1: CHSS1_HUMAN - Also known as CHSY, CSS1, KIAA0990. Experimental evidence at protein level: Swiss-Prot protein existence level 1. Has both beta-1,3-glucuronic acid and beta-1,4-N- acetylgalactosamine transferase activity. Transfers glucuronic acid (GlcUA) from UDP-GlcUA and N-acetylgalactosamine (GalNAc) from UDP- GalNAc to the non-reducing end of the elongating chondroitin polymer. Involved in the negative control of osteogenesis likely through the modulation of NOTCH signaling. From Homo sapiens (Human).
   2845..2940    -  protein_bind   attL3: mutant version of attL; recombination site for the Gateway® LR reaction LR Clonase™
   2959..2977    -  promoter       T7 promoter: promoter for bacteriophage T7 RNA polymerase
   3167..3190    +  promoter       Pc promoter (fragment): intI1 (promoter lies within the coding sequence); class 1 integron promoter
   3366..3422    +  CDS            GmR (fragment): gentamycin acetyltransferase; aacC1; confers resistance to gentamycin
   3429..4220    +  CDS            SmR: aminoglycoside adenylyltransferase (Murphy, 1985); aadA; confers resistance to spectinomycin and streptomycin
   4313..4901    +  rep_origin     ori: high-copy-number ColE1/pMB1/pBR322/pUC origin of replication
   5084..5176    +  CDS            lacI (fragment): lac repressor; lacI; The lac repressor binds to the lac operator to inhibit transcription in E. coli. This inhibition can be relieved by adding lactose or isopropyl-β-D-thiogalactopyranoside (IPTG).
   5231..5258    -  terminator     rrnB T2 terminator: transcription terminator T2 from the E. coli rrnB gene
   5390..5433    +  terminator     rrnB T1 terminator: Escherichia coli rrnB; transcription terminator T1 from the E. coli rrnB gene
