[The description below was written by a language model from this plasmid's Addgene catalogue record and pLannotate feature annotations shown in this document.]
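Description:
pDONR223_CHSY3_p.R350H is a Gateway entry clone built in the pDONR223 backbone, carrying the human CHSY3 open reading frame (also known as CHSY2 or CSS3) with an R350H missense substitution. It belongs to the Target Accelerator Plasmid Collection, a set of clones made to test the function of rare cancer-associated variants. The sequenced plasmid is 5,442 nt. It is maintained in E. coli through a high-copy ColE1/pUC-type origin and selected with spectinomycin via the aadA (SmR) aminoglycoside adenylyltransferase gene, which sits downstream of a class 1 integron Pc promoter fragment and a short remnant of a gentamicin resistance gene. rrnB T1 and T2 terminators in the backbone insulate the cloning region from read-through transcription.

The insert spans roughly 2.6 kb and is flanked on both sides by attL recombination sites, so an LR Clonase reaction can transfer it into any compatible destination vector. The automated annotation calls both sites attL3 and labels the coding sequence CHSY1. The CHSY1 label most likely reflects a best match to a homologous chondroitin sulfate synthase, since the catalogue entry identifies the gene as CHSY3. These enzymes add glucuronic acid and N-acetylgalactosamine to the growing chondroitin chain. No promoter drives the insert in this vector, so expression depends on the destination construct; a T7 promoter lies outside the attL-flanked region, pointing towards the insert on the opposite strand. The clone is in the "closed" configuration, with a stop codon immediately after the ORF, so it suits native or N-terminally tagged expression but not C-terminal fusions. Its typical use is as a shuttle source for generating expression constructs to compare the variant with wild-type CHSY3.
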