Addgene plasmid #81594: pDONR223_CHSY3_p.R350H
Purpose: Gateway Donor vector containing CHSY3 , part of the Target Accelerator Plasmid Collection.
Depositing lab: Jesse Boehm & William Hahn & David Root. Depositing organization: Broad Institute. Publication: Systematic Functional Interrogation of Rare Cancer Variants Identifies Oncogenic Alleles. Kim E, Ilic N, Shrestha Y, Zou L, Kamburov A, Zhu C, Yang X, Lubonja R, Tran N, Nguyen C, Lawrence MS, Piccioni F, Bagul M, Doench JG, Chouinard CR, Wu X, Hogstrom L, Natoli T, Tamayo P, Horn H, Corsello SM, Lage K, Root DE, Subramanian A, Golub TR, Getz G, Boehm JS, Hahn WC. Cancer Discov. 2016 Jul;6(7):714-26. doi: 10.1158/2159-8290.CD-16-0160. Epub 2016 May 4. PubMed 27147599.
Backbone
  Vector backbone: pDONR223
  Backbone manufacturer: Invitrogen
  Backbone size w/o insert (bp): 2790
  Vector type: Gateway Entry vector
Growth in bacteria
  Bacterial resistance: Spectinomycin, 50 μg/mL
  Growth temperature: 37°C
  Growth strain: DH5alpha
  Copy number: High Copy
Gene/Insert
  Gene/Insert name: CHSY3
  Species: H. sapiens (human)
  Mutation: R350H
  GenBank ID: NM_175856.4
  Entrez Gene: CHSY3 (a.k.a. CHSY2, CSS3)
  Promoter: None
  Cloning method: Gateway Cloning
  Sequencing primers: 5′ M13pUC-fwd; 3′ M13-Rev
Terms and licenses: Academic/Nonprofit Terms; Industry Terms: Not Available to Industry
Depositor comments: Closed state: stop codon immediately follows insert
How to cite: pDONR223_CHSY3_p.R350H was a gift from Jesse Boehm & William Hahn & David Root (Addgene plasmid # 81594 ; http://n2t.net/addgene:81594 ; RRID:Addgene_81594)
