>Addgene plasmid #81594 | pDONR223_CHSY3_p.R350H | depositor partial sequence | sequence record 154913 | Insert sequence
ATGGCTGTGCGCTCTCGCCGCCCGTGGATGAGCGTGGCATTAGGGCTGGTGCTGGGCTTCACCGCCGCGT
CCTGGCTCATCGCCCCCAGGGTGGCGGAGCTGAGCGAGAGGAAGAGACGTGGCTCCAGCCTCTGCTCCTA
CTACGGTCGCTCTGCTGCTGGCCCCCGCGCCGGCGCTCAGCAGCCGCTCCCCCAGCCCCAGTCCCGACCA
CGGCAGGAGCAGTCGCCGCCCCCCGCGCGCCAGGATCTCCAGGGGCCACCGCTGCCCGAGGCAGCACCCG
GGATCACCAGTTTTCGAAGCAGCCCCTGGCAGCAGCCACCTCCGCTGCAGCAGCGGCGGCGAGGACGCGA
GCCTGAGGGCGCGACGGGGCTTCCCGGTGCTCCAGCGGCCGAGGGGGAGCCCGAGGAGGAGGACGGGGGC
GCGGCTGGACAGCGGAGAGACGGCCGGCCGGGGAGTAGCCACAACGGCAGCGGGGACGGGGGCGCTGCCG
CCCCGAGCGCCCGACCCCGGGACTTCCTGTACGTGGGGGTGATGACCGCGCAGAAGTACCTGGGCAGCCG
CGCGCTGGCCGCGCAGCGGACCTGGGCGCGTTTCATCCCGGGCCGCGTGGAGTTCTTTTCCAGCCAGCAG
CCCCCCAACGCCGGCCAGCCCCCGCCACCCCTGCCTGTCATCGCGCTACCGGGTGTGGACGACTCCTATC
CTCCCCAGAAAAAGTCCTTCCTGATGATCAAGTACATGCACGACCACTACCTGGACAAGTATGAGTGGTT
CATGCGCGCCGACGACGATGTCTACATCAAAGGTGATAAATTAGAAGAGTTTCTTAGATCGCTAAACAGC
AGTAAGCCTCTCTACCTGGGACAGACTGGCCTGGGGAATATTGAAGAGCTTGGAAAGCTGGGACTGGAGC
CTGGGGAAAACTTCTGTATGGGAGGACCTGGCATGATCTTTAGCCGAGAAGTTCTCAGGAGGATGGTGCC
ACATATTGGTGAATGCCTTAGAGAAATGTACACGACTCATGAGGATGTGGAAGTAGGAAGATGCGTTCAC
CGTTTTGGTGGGACTCAGTGTGTCTGGTCTTACGAGATGCAACAACTGTTCCATGAAAATTATGAACACA
ATCGGAAGGGTTACATCCAAGACCTTCACAATAGCAAAATCCATGCAGCCATAACACTTCATCCCAACAA
AAGGCCTGCATACCAATACAGGCTGCATAATTACATGCTCAGCCGCAAAATTTCTGAACTTCGCTACCGC
ACCATCCAGCTCCACAGGGAAAGTGCCCTGATGAGCAAGCTCAGTAACACAGAAGTGAGCAAAGAGGACC
AGCAGCTGGGAGTGATACCTTCTTTCAACCACTTCCAGCCTCGGGAGAGAAATGAAGTGATAGAATGGGA
GTTCCTGACAGGGAAGCTTCTATACTCAGCAGCTGAGAACCAGCCCCCTCGACAGAGCCTCAGTAGCATT
TTAAGAACAGCACTGGATGATACCGTCCTACAGGTGATGGAGATGATCAATGAGAATGCCAAGAGCAGAG
GACGGCTCATTGACTTCAAGGAAATTCAGTATGGCTACCGCAGAGTTAACCCCATGCACGGGGTGGAGTA
CATTTTGGATTTACTCCTTTTATACAAAAGACACAAGGGAAGGAAACTGACTGTGCCAGTGAGACGTCAT
GCCTATCTTCAGCAGTTGTTCAGCAAGCCTTTCTTCAGAGAGACCGAAGAGCTAGATGTCAACAGTCTTG
TGGAGAGTATTAACAGTGAAACTCAGTCATTCTCCTTTATATCTAATTCTTTAAAGATATTATCTTCTTT
TCAAGGTGCCAAAGAAATGGGAGGGCACAATGAAAAGAAAGTACACATTCTCGTTCCTCTCATCGGAAGG
TATGACATTTTCTTGAGATTCATGGAGAACTTTGAAAACATGTGTCTTATCCCAAAGCAGAATGTAAAGT
TGGTCATTATCCTTTTCAGTAGGGATTCTGGCCAAGACTCCAGCAAGCATATTGAGCTGATAAAAGGGTA
CCAGAACAAGTACCCCAAAGCAGAAATGACCCTGATCCCAATGAAGGGAGAGTTTTCCAGAGGTCTTGGT
CTTGAAATGGCTTCTGCCCAGTTTGACAATGACACTTTGCTGCTATTTTGTGATGTTGACTTGATCTTCA
GAGAAGATTTTCTCCAACGATGTAGAGACAATACAATTCAGGGACAACAGGTGTACTATCCCATCATCTT
TAGCCAGTATGACCCAAAGGTAACAAACGGGGGAAATCCTCCCACTGATGATTACTTCATATTCTCAAAA
AAGACTGGATTTTGGAGAGACTATGGATATGGCATCACCTGTATTTACAAAAGTGATCTTCTAGGTGCAG
GTGGATTTGATACCTCAATACAAGGCTGGGGACTAGAAGATGTAGATCTCTACAATAAAGTCATTCTATC
TGGCTTAAGGCCATTCAGAAGCCAAGAAGTAGGAGTGGTGCATATTTTCCATCCAGTTCATTGTGATCCT
AACTTGGACCCTAAGCAGTATAAGATGTGCTTAGGATCCAAGGCAAGTACTTTCGCCTCAACCATGCAAC
TGGCTGAACTCTGGCTTGAAAAACATTTAGGTGTCAGGTACAATCGAACTCTCTCC
